Addgene plasmid #34384: KHBD00251
Depositing lab: Bart Deplancke. Depositing organization: Swiss Federal Institute of Technology (EPFL). Publication: Automated protein-DNA interaction screening of Drosophila regulatory elements. Korneel Hens, Jean-Daniel Feuz, Alina Isakova, Antonina Lagovitina, Andreas Massouras, Julien Bryois, Patrick Callaerts, Susan E. Celniker, Bart Deplancke. Nat Methods. 2011 Oct 30;8(12):1065-70. 10.1038/nmeth.1763 PubMed 22037703.
Backbone
  Vector backbone: pDONR221
  Backbone manufacturer: Invitrogen
  Backbone size w/o insert (bp): 2536
  Vector type: Gateway Donor Vector
Growth in bacteria
  Bacterial resistance: Kanamycin, 50 μg/mL
  Growth temperature: 37°C
  Growth strain: DH5alpha
  Copy number: High Copy
Gene/Insert
  Gene/Insert name: CG11152 (alt names: FBgn0039937; CG11152)
  Species: D. melanogaster (fly)
  Insert size (bp): 1797
  Entrez Gene: fd102C (a.k.a. Dmel_CG11152, CG11152, Dmcg11152, Dmel\CG11152)
  Cloning method: Gateway Cloning
  Sequencing primers: 5′ M13F; 3′ M13R
Terms and licenses: Academic/Nonprofit Terms; Industry Terms: Not Available to Industry
Depositor comments: Please note that the ORFs in this collection were cloned open-ended (without a stop codon).
How to cite: KHBD00251 was a gift from Bart Deplancke (Addgene plasmid # 34384 ; http://n2t.net/addgene:34384 ; RRID:Addgene_34384)
