[The description below was written by a language model from this plasmid's Addgene catalogue record.]
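Description:
KHBD00251 is a Gateway entry-type clone built in the pDONR221 backbone (Invitrogen), carrying the open reading frame of the Drosophila melanogaster gene CG11152, also known as fd102C (FBgn0039937). The backbone contributes about 2.5 kb and the insert about 1.8 kb. The plasmid is maintained at high copy number in standard E. coli cloning strains under kanamycin selection. No feature table accompanies the record, so individual elements are not annotated. In general, inserting a fragment into pDONR221 by Gateway recombination replaces the donor vector's counter-selection cassette and leaves the insert flanked by attL recombination sites. M13 forward and reverse primer sites on either side of the insert are listed for sequence verification.

As a donor/entry vector, the construct has no promoter intended to drive expression of the ORF, and the record lists no tags or reporters. Its role is to serve as a shuttle from which the coding sequence can be transferred by recombination into Gateway destination vectors of choice. The depositor notes that ORFs in this collection were cloned open-ended, without a stop codon, which allows in-frame C-terminal fusions to be generated after transfer to a suitable destination vector. It also means that a stop codon must be supplied by that vector. The clone belongs to a collection associated with work on automated protein–DNA interaction screening of Drosophila regulatory elements, which suggests its use as a source of this fly ORF for such interaction assays, although the record does not specify the destination vectors or assay format.
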