>Addgene plasmid #34384 | KHBD00251 | depositor partial sequence | sequence record 40951 | KHBD00251 sequence 1797 bps
ATGGCGCACTCTGACATATGTGCTTTACAGACGACCACTGCTGACCAGGATCAGGGAACGTCTTCAAGGG
ACAGCAATGTTCCCAAGCCGTCTTTGCCCAACATCTACCCACTTGGAACGACAAGAACTTCACAAGCTCA
ATCAACGACGATGACTTTGGAACAATACCGCCTCCAGCTGTATAACTATGCACTCAATATTGAACGACTA
CGCTGCCCCCAATATGGTGGGACGGGTGGCAGTGGAGCTAGTGCTCCTTGGTTGCATTTAAGCCCCTACG
GACACCATGGCTCAGGCAGTCTTCCATCAGTTAATCGAATGGCCGCTCTTTCAACAATTTCCCTCTTCCC
ACAAACGCAACGCATTTTTCAACCTGAGGAGCCTAAACCGCAACACAGCTATATTGGTTTGATTGCCATG
GCCATATTGAGCTCAACTGATATGAAGTTGGTTCTCTCAGACATTTATCAATATATTTTGGATAATTATC
CTTACTTTAGAAGTCGGGGGCCGGGATGGAGAAACTCCATCAGGCACAATCTCTCTCTAAATGATTGCTT
TATCAAATCTGGACGAAGTGCAAATGGCAAAGGGCACTACTGGGCAATACATCCAGCCAACATGGAGGAT
TTTCGCAAAGGGGATTTTAGACGTCGCAAGGCGCAGCGTAAGGTCCGAAAGCATATGGGTCTATCGGTGG
ATGACGCCAGCACTGACTCGCCCAGCCCGCCGCCTTTGGATCTTACAACTCCACCCCCACCGAGTTCCCA
GTCTGCTCTGCAACTATCTGCCCTGGGTTATCCATACCACCAGCACTATATCGGCCAATTCTTTAACAGG
AGCTCAGCACCTGGTATGACGCATTATTCCCCACCAGATCCAGCCTTGTTAATGCAACGACAAGAGGCGA
ATAACCTAGATCAGACAATCCAACCAACTCAGCTCCAGCAGCCACATTCCCATCATCAGCACTTTGCCTA
TATCAACTCCACCACGACAACAACAATCGCGAATATGTTTTCGCAGACGCGGAAGCGCCAGTTTGATGTG
GCTTCGCTACTGGCACCCGATGTCCAAATCGTTGATATTGTCTCTGAAGACCAGGAGTCGTCAGTTACGC
CAACCACTTCGGCGAGGACAACAACTCAAACTCATCATACTGTCATTACCAAGCAAACAATACACCGCGA
AGTTGTGTTGGGATTAGAAAAACCTGTGCAAGATGCAGACATAGACGCTGATATTGATGTAGAAGTTAAT
GTCGACGTGGTAGACGATAGCATTATTCCTGATACTGATTCTTATACGGATGGGGAAGACAGGAAAAAAA
CAAGGGGCACTTTGAAGCAAATATTTTCCATTGAGGACAATAACTCGTACCTAATCGATGGCAGGCTATC
TTCATTTGATGCCGATCCCGATCATGACCCCGACCACGATCCAGAAGACCTTGAACAGCACAACTTTTCA
ATTGCCAGCTCCGCAGCCAGGTCCTTGGGTAGCAGTAGTAGCCAACACGAGGAGTCAAGCTCACTTGAGG
AATGTCCTATACAAGAGTGCATTGTCGCGCCCCAAACTGCACTCATATCGTCAATGGCTACTGCGAAAAC
ATCAACCCTGTCAGTTCCCATTTCAGATGCGTATCTTGAACTGAACCAGGTTGATCAACACATGCTTAGT
AGGTACTACGGGTCGTATATTGCCGCAGCTGCACGACGAGCAAGTATAGATGCATCAAATACTTCGCGCA
CTTCCTCTATTACGCCGCCTCCAAAAATAGAAATTCTCTCGCAAAAG
