>Addgene plasmid #34384 | KHBD00251 | addgene partial sequence | sequence record 42106 | M13-Rev 5'-CAGGAAACAGCTATGACC-3'
ATTTTATTTTGACTGATAGTGACCTGTTCGTTGCAACAAATTGATAAGCAATGCTTTCTTATAATGCCAA
CTTTGTACAAGAAAGTTGGCAACTTTTGCGAGAGAATTTCTATTTTTGGAGGCGGCGTAATAGAGGAAGT
GCGCGAAGTATTTGATGCATCTATACTTGCTCGTCGTGCAGCTGCGGCAATATACGACCCGTAGTACCTA
CTAAGCATGTGTTGATCAACCTGGTTCAGTTCAAGATACGCATCTGAAATGGGAACTGACAGGGTTGATG
TTTTCGCAGTAGCCATTGACGATATGAGTGCAGTTTGGGGCGCGACAATGCACTCTTGTATAGGACATTC
CTCAAGTGAGCTTGACTCCTCGTGTTGGCTACTACTGCTACCCAAGGACCTGGCTGCGGAGCTGGCAATT
GAAAAGTTGTGCTGTTCAAGGTCTTCTGGATCGTGGTCGGGGTCATGATCGGGATCGGCATCAAATGAAG
ATAGCCTGCCATCGATTAGGTACGAGTTATTGTCCTCAATGGAAAATATTTGCTTCAAAGTGCCCCTTGT
TTTTTTCCTGTCTTCCCCATCCGTATAAGAATCAGTATCAGGAATAATGCTATCGTCTACCACGTCGACA
TTAACTTCTACATCAATATCAGCGTCTATGTCTGCATCTTGCACAGGTTTTTCTAATCCCAACACAACTT
CGCGGTGTATTGTTTGCTTGGTAATGACAGTATGATGAGTTTGAGTTGT
